>Addgene plasmid #185034 | pRAR104 | addgene full sequence | sequence record 366945 | Addgene NGS Result
CACTTTATGCTTCCGGCTGAATTCTAAAGATCTCGGCAAGGCATGAAACAGCACATCGCCAATCGGATGA
TGATAGTAATCTGCCGCCCATAGCAGCAATCGCCAGACGGAGTGAGTAAACACCGGCTCACTATCCAGCA
CTTCGACTACCGCTTTTAGCTCATTGAGCGGCAGTTCGCTGGCATCGCTAACTGATACCACAATCCCGAT
GCGCTCCTGCTGTTTGCCAAACGGCACGCGCACGCGACACCCAGCTTTAACCGTCATGCCTTCTGGCAGC
AGATAGTCAAAGGTACGAGGAAGCGGAACGGGCAAGGCAACGTGGGCAACGGGCATAGCATCATCCTGAC
TTGAAATTCGGTGGGTTAGTATACACATTGCCGTAGAAGAGTGCGGATCAGTTTGCATACGCTGGTTAAT
TTCTGTATGATTTCGCGCCTTCGTACGAAATGATCGTATTGAAGCTATACTTTTAACATCGCGTGGTGTC
TGGCGTTAGGGCTGGAGGCGACGCGGCCTTAAACCGAGGTTTTCCCATGAAAAAAGATATTCACCCGAAA
TACGAAGAAATTACTGCTAGCTGCTCTTGCGGTAACGTAATGAAAATCCGCTCCACCGTTGGTCATGGTG
GTGGTGGTATGAGCAAAGGAGAAGAACTTTTCACTGGAGTTGTCCCAATTCTTGTTGAATTAGATGGTGA
TGTTAATGGGCACAAATTTTCTGTCCGTGGAGAGGGTGAAGGTGATGCTACAAACGGAAAACTCACCCTT
AAATTTATTTGCACTACTGGAAAACTACCTGTTCCGTGGCCAACACTTGTCACTACTCTGACCTATGGTG
TTCAATGCTTTTCCCGTTATCCGGATCACATGAAACGGCATGACTTTTTCAAGAGTGCCATGCCCGAAGG
TTATGTACAGGAACGCACTATATCTTTCAAAGATGACGGGACCTACAAGACGCGTGCTGAAGTCAAGTTT
GAAGGTGATACCCTTGTTAATCGTATCGAGTTAAAGGGTATTGATTTTAAAGAAGATGGAAACATTCTTG
GACACAAACTCGAGTACAACTTTAACTCACACAATGTATACATCACGGCAGACAAACAAAAGAATGGAAT
CAAAGCTAACTTCAAAATTCGCCACAACGTTGAAGATGGTTCCGTTCAACTAGCAGACCATTATCAACAA
AATACTCCAATTGGCGATGGCCCTGTCCTTTTACCAGACAACCATTACCTGTCGACACAATCTGTCCTTT
CGAAAGATCCCAACGAAAAGCGTGACCACATGGTCCTTCTTGAGTTTGTAACTGCTGCTGGGATTACACA
TGGCATGGATGAGCTCTACAAATAAGGATCTGAAGCTTGGGCCCGAACAAAAACTCATCTCAGAAGAGGA
TCTGAATAGCGCCGTCGACCATCATCATCATCATCATTGAGTTTAAACGGTCTCCAGCTTGGCTGTTTTG
GCGGATGAGAGAAGATTTTCAGCCTGATACAGATTAAATCAGAACGCAGAAGCGGTCTGATAAAACAGAA
TTTGCCTGGCGGCAGTAGCGCGGTGGTCCCACCTGACCCCATGCCGAACTCAGAAGTGAAACGCCGTAGC
GCCGATGGTAGTGTGGGGTCTCCCCATGCGAGAGTAGGGAACTGCCAGGCATCAAATAAAACGAAAGGCT
CAGTCGAAAGACTGGGCCTTTCGTTTTATCTGTTGTTTGTCGGTGAACTGGATCCTTACTCGAGTCTAGA
CTGCAGTTGATCGGGCACGTAAGAGGTTCCAACTTTCACCATAATGAAATAAGATCACTACCGGGCGTAT
TTTTTGAGTTATCGAGATTTTCAGGAGCTAAGGAAGCTAAAATGGAGAAAAAAATCACTGGATATACCAC
CGTTGATATATCCCAATGGCATCGTAAAGAACATTTTGAGGCATTTCAGTCAGTTGCTCAATGTACCTAT
AACCAGACCGTTCAGCTGGATATTACGGCCTTTTTAAAGACCGTAAAGAAAAATAAGCACAAGTTTTATC
CGGCCTTTATTCACATTCTTGCCCGCCTGATGAATGCTCATCCGGAATTTCGTATGGCAATGAAAGACGG
TGAGCTGGTGATATGGGATAGTGTTAACCCTTGTTACACCGTTTTCCATGAGCAAACTGAAACGTTTTCA
TCGCTCTGGAGTGAATACCACGACGATTTCCGGCAGTTTCTACACATATATTCGCAAGATGTGGCGTGTT
ACGGTGAAAACCTGGCCTATTTCCCTAAAGGGTTTATTGAGAATATGTTTTTCGTCTCAGCCAATCCCTG
GGTGAGTTTCACCAGTTTTGATTTAAACGTGGCCAATATGGACAACTTCTTCGCCCCCGTTTTCACCATG
GGCAAATATTATACGCAAGGCGACAAGGTGCTGATGCCGCTGGCGATTCAGGTTCATCATGCCGTTTGTG
ATGGCTTCCATGTCGGCAGAATGCTTAATGAATTACAACAGTACTGCGATGAGTGGCAGGGCGGGGCGTA
ATTTGATATCGAGCTCGCTTGGACTCCTGTTGATAGATCCAGTAATGACCTAAGAACTCCATCTGGATTT
GTTCAGAACGCTCGGTTGCCGCCGGGCGTTTTTTATTGGTGAGAATCCAAGCCTCCGATCAACGTCTCAT
TTTCGCCAAAAGTTGGCCCAGGGCTTCCCGGTATCAACAGGGACACCAGGATTTATTTATTCTGCGAAGT
GATCTTCCGTCACAGGTATTTATTCGGCGCAAAGTGCGTCGGGTGATGCTGCCAACTTACTGATTTAGTG
TATGATGGTGTTTTTGAGGTGCTCCAGTGGCTTCTGTTTCTATCAGCTGTCCCTCCTGTTCAGCTACTGA
CGGGGTGGTGCGTAACGGCAAAAGCACCGCCGGACATCAGCGCTAGCGGAGTGTATACTGGCTTACTATG
TTGGCACTGATGAGGGTGTCAGTGAAGTGCTTCATGTGGCAGGAGAAAAAAGGCTGCACCGGTGCGTCAG
CAGAATATGTGATACAGGATATATTCCGCTTCCTCGCTCACTGACTCGCTACGCTCGGTCGTTCGACTGC
GGCGAGCGGAAATGGCTTACGAACGGGGCGGAGATTTCCTGGAAGATGCCAGGAAGATACTTAACAGGGA
AGTGAGAGGGCCGCGGCAAAGCCGTTTTTCCATAGGCTCCGCCCCCCTGACAAGCATCACGAAATCTGAC
GCTCAAATCAGTGGTGGCGAAACCCGACAGGACTATAAAGATACCAGGCGTTTCCCCCTGGCGGCTCCCT
CGTGCGCTCTCCTGTTCCTGCCTTTCGGTTTACCGGTGTCATTCCGCTGTTATGGCCGCGTTTGTCTCAT
TCCACGCCTGACACTCAGTTCCGGGTAGGCAGTTCGCTCCAAGCTGGACTGTATGCACGAACCCCCCGTT
CAGTCCGACCGCTGCGCCTTATCCGGTAACTATCGTCTTGAGTCCAACCCGGAAAGACATGCAAAAGCAC
CACTGGCAGCAGCCACTGGTAATTGATTTAGAGGAGTTAGTCTTGAAGTCATGCGCCGGTTAAGGCTAAA
CTGAAAGGACAAGTTTTGGTGACTGCGCTCCTCCAAGCCAGTTACCTCGGTTCAAAGAGTTGGTAGCTCA
GAGAACCTTCGAAAAACCGCCCTGCAAGGCGGTTTTTTCGTTTTCAGAGCAAGAGATTACGCGCAGACCA
AAACGATCTCAAGAAGATCATCTTATTAATCAGATAAAATATTTCTAGATTTCAGTGCAATTTATCTCTT
CAAATGTAGCACCTGAAGTCAGCCCCATACGATATAAGTTGTAATTCTCATGTTTGACAGCTTATCATCG
ATAAGCTTCCGATGGCGCGCCGAGAGGCTTTA
Features (pLannotate 1.2.2; 15 found; start..end, strand, type, name):
     34..336     -  CDS            priA (fragment): PRIA_ECOLI - Experimental evidence at protein level: Swiss-Prot protein existence level 1. Involved in the restart of stalled replication forks. Recognizes and binds the arrested nascent DNA chain at stalled replication forks. It can open the DNA duplex, via its helicase activity, and promote assembly of the primosome and loading of the major replicative helicase DnaB onto DNA. Is also involved in initiation of normal DNA replication in various plasmids and phages. Binds to branched DNA structures that resemble D-loops or to the primosome assembly site (PAS). Binds to DNA in two distinct modes
    479..529     +  ncRNA          L31-Gammaproteobacteria: Accession: RF03157 - L31-Gammaproteobacteria ribosomal protein leader
    537..626     +  CDS            rpmE (fragment): RL31_ECOLI - Experimental evidence at protein level: Swiss-Prot protein existence level 1. Binds the 23S rRNA. From Escherichia coli (strain K12).
    639..1352    +  CDS            Superfolder GFP: Superfolder GFP is a basic (constitutively fluorescent) green fluorescent protein published in 2005, derived from Aequorea victoria. It is reported to be a very rapidly-maturing weak dimer.
   1420..1437    +  CDS            capTEV™ (fragment): composite tag for in vivo biotinylation, TEV protease cleavage, and 6xHis tagging
   1544..1659    +  ncRNA          5S rRNA: Accession: RF00001 - 5S ribosomal RNA
   1663..1709    +  terminator     rrnB T1 terminator: transcription terminator T1 from the E. coli rrnB gene
   1764..1861    +  promoter       cat promoter: promoter of the E. coli cat gene encoding chloramphenicol acetyltransferase
   1862..2521    +  CDS            CmR: chloramphenicol acetyltransferase; cat; confers resistance to chloramphenicol
   2592..2626    +  terminator     lambda t0 terminator: minimal transcription terminator from phage lambda (Scholtissek and Grosse, 1987)
   2772..2915    +  mobile_element IS1 (fragment): prokaryotic transposable element IS1
   3034..3089    -  rep_origin     RSF ori (fragment): Plasmids containing the RSF 1030 origin of replication can be propagated in E. coli cells that contain additional plasmids with compatible origins.
   3177..3722    -  rep_origin     p15A ori: Plasmids containing the medium-copy-number p15A origin of replication can be propagated in E. coli cells that contain a second plasmid with the ColE1 origin.
   3834..3858    +  promoter       tet promoter (fragment): E. coli promoter for tetracycline efflux protein gene
   3879..18      +  promoter       lac UV5 promoter (fragment) (across the origin): E. coli lac promoter with an "up" mutation
