[The description below was written by a language model from this plasmid's Addgene catalogue record and pLannotate feature annotations shown in this document.]
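Description:
pRAR104 is a 3,882-nt bacterial expression plasmid built on a pACYC-type backbone with the p15A origin of replication and a chloramphenicol acetyltransferase (CmR) marker driven by its own cat promoter and followed by the lambda t0 terminator. The catalogue lists it as high copy, although p15A is generally regarded as a medium-copy origin that is compatible with ColE1-type plasmids, so it can be co-maintained with a second plasmid in E. coli. Short matches annotated as IS1, RSF ori, tet promoter and lac UV5 promoter fragments appear to be backbone remnants rather than functional parts of the design.

The payload is a translational reporter for the E. coli MG1655 ribosomal protein L31 gene (rpmE). It carries about 400 nt of the native l31 promoter region, which explains the annotated fragment of the neighbouring, oppositely oriented priA gene. This is followed by the l31 5'UTR, recognised as the L31 gammaproteobacterial ribosomal protein leader RNA, and by the first 90 nt of the rpmE coding sequence. That coding fragment is fused through a glycine linker to superfolder GFP. Transcription ends in the rrnB terminator region, annotated as a 5S rRNA segment plus the T1 terminator. A short His-tag-like match lies downstream of sfGFP, but the record does not describe it.

The defining feature of this variant is deletion of A74 and A76 in the 5'UTR. Because both native transcriptional and leader-mediated translational control are retained, GFP fluorescence reports on l31 expression. The mutant is presumably used to test how these leader nucleotides contribute to the RNA-mediated regulation of L31 examined in the associated study of Zur, zinc and the paralogue L31p.
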