Addgene plasmid #185034: pRAR104
Purpose: 400 nt l31 promoter region, l31 5'UTR A74 and A76 deletion, 90 nt of l31 coding region, glycine linker, sfGFP, trrnB
Depositing lab: Julius Lucks. Depositing organization: Northwestern University. Publication: Zur and zinc increase expression of E. coli ribosomal protein L31 through RNA-mediated repression of the repressor L31p. Rasmussen RA, Wang S, Camarillo JM, Sosnowski V, Cho BK, Goo YA, Lucks JB, O'Halloran TV. Nucleic Acids Res. 2022 Dec 9;50(22):12739-12753. doi: 10.1093/nar/gkac1086. PubMed 36533433.
Backbone
  Vector backbone: p15A oripACYC
  Vector type: Bacterial Expression
Growth in bacteria
  Bacterial resistance: Chloramphenicol, 25 μg/mL
  Growth temperature: 37°C
  Growth strain: DH5alpha
  Copy number: High Copy
Gene/Insert
  Gene/Insert name: L31-sfGFP (alt name: rpmE-sfGFP)
  Species: E. coli MG1655
  Mutation: A74 and A76 deletion of rpmE 5'UTR, Only first 90 nt of rpmE coding present
  Cloning method: Gibson Cloning
Terms and licenses: Academic/Nonprofit Terms; Industry Terms: Not Available to Industry
How to cite: pRAR104 was a gift from Julius Lucks (Addgene plasmid # 185034 ; http://n2t.net/addgene:185034 ; RRID:Addgene_185034)
